>Addgene plasmid #76207 | SGK2 gRNA (BRDN0001148976) | addgene full sequence | sequence record 185392 | Addgene Assembled Sequence
CCCGGGTGCAAAGATGGATAAAGTTTTAAACAGAGAGGAATCTTTGCAGCTAATGGACCTTCTAGGTCTT
GAAAGGAGTGGGAATTGGCTCCGGTGCCCGTCAGTGGGCAGAGCGCACATCGCCCACAGTCCCCGAGAAG
TTGGGGGGAGGGGTCGGCAATTGATCCGGTGCCTAGAGAAGGTGGCGCGGGGTAAACTGGGAAAGTGATG
TCGTGTACTGGCTCCGCCTTTTTCCCGAGGGTGGGGGAGAACCGTATATAAGTGCAGTAGTCGCCGTGAA
CGTTCTTTTTCGCAACGGGTTTGCCGCCAGAACACAGGTAAGTGCCGTGTGTGGTTCCCGCGGGCCTGGC
CTCTTTACGGGTTATGGCCCTTGCGTGCCTTGAATTACTTCCACCTGGCTGCAGTACGTGATTCTTGATC
CCGAGCTTCGGGTTGGAAGTGGGTGGGAGAGTTCGAGGCCTTGCGCTTAAGGAGCCCCTTCGCCTCGTGC
TTGAGTTGAGGCCTGGCCTGGGCGCTGGGGCCGCCGCGTGCGAATCTGGTGGCACCTTCGCGCCTGTCTC
GCTGCTTTCGATAAGTCTCTAGCCATTTAAAATTTTTGATGACCTGCTGCGACGCTTTTTTTCTGGCAAG
ATAGTCTTGTAAATGCGGGCCAAGATCTGCACACTGGTATTTCGGTTTTTGGGGCCGCGGGCGGCGACGG
GGCCCGTGCGTCCCAGCGCACATGTTCGGCGAGGCGGGGCCTGCGAGCGCGGCCACCGAGAATCGGACGG
GGGTAGTCTCAAGCTGGCCGGCCTGCTCTGGTGCCTGGCCTCGCGCCGCCGTGTATCGCCCCGCCCTGGG
CGGCAAGGCTGGCCCGGTCGGCACCAGTTGCGTGAGCGGAAAGATGGCCGCTTCCCGGCCCTGCTGCAGG
GAGCTCAAAATGGAGGACGCGGCGCTCGGGAGAGCGGGCGGGTGAGTCACCCACACAAAGGAAAAGGGCC
TTTCCGTCCTCAGCCGTCGCTTCATGTGACTCCACGGAGTACCGGGCGCCGTCCAGGCACCTCGATTAGT
TCTCGAGCTTTTGGAGTACGTCGTCTTTAGGTTGGGGGGAGGGGTTTTATGCGATGGAGTTTCCCCACAC
TGAGTGGGTGGAGACTGAAGTTAGGCCAGCTTGGCACTTGATGTAATTCTCCTTGGAATTTGCCCTTTTT
GAGTTTGGATCTTGGTTCATTCTCAAGCCTCAGACAGTGGTTCAAAGTTTTTTTCTTCCATTTCAGGTGT
CGTGACGTACGGCCACCATGACCGAGTACAAGCCCACGGTGCGCCTCGCCACCCGCGACGACGTCCCCAG
GGCCGTACGCACCCTCGCCGCCGCGTTCGCCGACTACCCCGCCACGCGCCACACCGTCGATCCGGACCGC
CACATCGAGCGGGTCACCGAGCTGCAAGAACTCTTCCTCACGCGCGTCGGGCTCGACATCGGCAAGGTGT
GGGTCGCGGACGACGGCGCCGCCGTGGCGGTCTGGACCACGCCGGAGAGCGTCGAAGCGGGGGCGGTGTT
CGCCGAGATCGGCCCGCGCATGGCCGAGTTGAGCGGTTCCCGGCTGGCCGCGCAGCAACAGATGGAAGGC
CTCCTGGCGCCGCACCGGCCCAAGGAGCCCGCGTGGTTCCTGGCCACCGTCGGAGTCTCGCCCGACCACC
AGGGCAAGGGTCTGGGCAGCGCCGTCGTGCTCCCCGGAGTGGAGGCGGCCGAGCGCGCCGGGGTGCCCGC
CTTCCTGGAGACCTCCGCGCCCCGCAACCTCCCCTTCTACGAGCGGCTCGGCTTCACCGTCACCGCCGAC
GTCGAGGTGCCCGAAGGACCGCGCACCTGGTGCATGACCCGCAAGCCCGGTGCCTGAACGCGTTAAGTCG
ACAATCAACCTCTGGATTACAAAATTTGTGAAAGATTGACTGGTATTCTTAACTATGTTGCTCCTTTTAC
GCTATGTGGATACGCTGCTTTAATGCCTTTGTATCATGCTATTGCTTCCCGTATGGCTTTCATTTTCTCC
TCCTTGTATAAATCCTGGTTGCTGTCTCTTTATGAGGAGTTGTGGCCCGTTGTCAGGCAACGTGGCGTGG
TGTGCACTGTGTTTGCTGACGCAACCCCCACTGGTTGGGGCATTGCCACCACCTGTCAGCTCCTTTCCGG
GACTTTCGCTTTCCCCCTCCCTATTGCCACGGCGGAACTCATCGCCGCCTGCCTTGCCCGCTGCTGGACA
GGGGCTCGGCTGTTGGGCACTGACAATTCCGTGGTGTTGTCGGGGAAATCATCGTCCTTTCCTTGGCTGC
TCGCCTGTGTTGCCACCTGGATTCTGCGCGGGACGTCCTTCTGCTACGTCCCTTCGGCCCTCAATCCAGC
GGACCTTCCTTCCCGCGGCCTGCTGCCGGCTCTGCGGCCTCTTCCGCGTCTTCGCCTTCGCCCTCAGACG
AGTCGGATCTCCCTTTGGGCCGCCTCCCCGCGTCGACTTTAAGACCAATGACTTACAAGGCAGCTGTAGA
TCTTAGCCACTTTTTAAAAGAAAAGGGGGGACTGGAAGGGCTAATTCACTCCCAACGAAGACAAGATCTG
CTTTTTGCTTGTACTGGGTCTCTCTGGTTAGACCAGATCTGAGCCTGGGAGCTCTCTGGCTAACTAGGGA
ACCCACTGCTTAAGCCTCAATAAAGCTTGCCTTGAGTGCTTCAAGTAGTGTGTGCCCGTCTGTTGTGTGA
CTCTGGTAACTAGAGATCCCTCAGACCCTTTTAGTCAGTGTGGAAAATCTCTAGCAGTACGTATAGTAGT
TCATGTCATCTTATTATTCAGTATTTATAACTTGCAAAGAAATGAATATCAGAGAGTGAGAGGAACTTGT
TTATTGCAGCTTATAATGGTTACAAATAAAGCAATAGCATCACAAATTTCACAAATAAAGCATTTTTTTC
ACTGCATTCTAGTTGTGGTTTGTCCAAACTCATCAATGTATCTTATCATGTCTGGCTCTAGCTATCCCGC
CCCTAACTCCGCCCATCCCGCCCCTAACTCCGCCCAGTTCCGCCCATTCTCCGCCCCATGGCTGACTAAT
TTTTTTTATTTATGCAGAGGCCGAGGCCGCCTCGGCCTCTGAGCTATTCCAGAAGTAGTGAGGAGGCTTT
TTTGGAGGCCTAGGGACGTACCCAATTCGCCCTATAGTGAGTCGTATTACGCGCGCTCACTGGCCGTCGT
TTTACAACGTCGTGACTGGGAAAACCCTGGCGTTACCCAACTTAATCGCCTTGCAGCACATCCCCCTTTC
GCCAGCTGGCGTAATAGCGAAGAGGCCCGCACCGATCGCCCTTCCCAACAGTTGCGCAGCCTGAATGGCG
AATGGG
[124 nt withheld, positions 3367-3490]
C
[91 nt withheld, positions 3492-3582]
A
[49 nt withheld, positions 3584-3632]
CCTTTGACGTTGGAGTCCACGTTCTTT
[37 nt withheld, positions 3660-3696]
ACCCTATCTCGGTCTATTCTTTTGATTTATAAGGGATTTTGCCGATTTCGGCCTATTGGTTAAAAAATGA
GCTGATTTAACAAAAATTTAACGCGAATTTTAACAAAATATTAACGCTTACAATTTAGGTGGCACTTTTC
GGGGAAATGTGCGCGGAACCCCTATTTGTTTATTTTTCTAAATACATTCAAATATGTATCCGCTCATGAG
ACAATAACCCTGATAAATGCTTCAATAATATTGAAAAAGGAAGAGTATGAGTATTCAACATTTCCGTGTC
GCCCTTATTCCCTTTTTTGCGGCATTTTGCCTTCCTGTTTTTGCTCACCCAGAAACGCTGGTGAAAGTAA
AAGATGCTGAAGATCAGTTGGGTGCACGAGTGGGTTACATCGAACTGGATCTCAACAGCGGTAAGATCCT
TGAGAGTTTTCGCCCCGAAGAACGTTTTCCAATGATGAGCACTTTTAAAGTTCTGCTATGTGGCGCGGTA
TTATCCCGTATTGACGCCGGGCAAGAGCAACTCGGTCGCCGCATACACTATTCTCAGAATGACTTGGTTG
AGTACTCACCAGTCACAGAAAAGCATCTTACGGATGGCATGACAGTAAGAGAATTATGCAGTGCTGCCAT
AACCATGAGTGATAACACTGCGGCCAACTTACTTCTGACAACGATCGGAGGACCGAAGGAGCTAACCGCT
TTTTTGCACAACATGGGGGATCATGTAACTCGCCTTGATCGTTGGGAACCGGAGCTGAATGAAGCCATAC
CAAACGACGAGCGTGACACCACGATGCCTGTAGCAATGGCAACAACGTTGCGCAAACTATTAACTGGCGA
ACTACTTACTCTAGCTTCCCGGCAACAATTAATAGACTGGATGGAGGCGGATAAAGTTGCAGGACCACTT
CTGCGCTCGGCCCTTCCGGCTGGCTGGTTTATTGCTGATAAATCTGGAGCCGGTGAGCGTGGGTCTCGCG
GTATCATTGCAGCACTGGGGCCAGATGGTAAGCCCTCCCGTATCGTAGTTATCTACACGACGGGGAGTCA
GGCAACTATGGATGAACGAAATAGACAGATCGCTGAGATAGGTGCCTCACTGATTAAGCATTGGTAACTG
TCAGACCAAGTTTACTCATATATACTTTAGATTGATTTAAAACTTCATTTTTAATTTAAAAGGATCTAGG
TGAAGATCCTTTTTGATAATCTCATGACCAAAATCCCTTAACGTGAGTTTTCGTTCCACTGAGCGTCAGA
CCCCGTAGAAAAGATCAAAGGATCTTCTTGAGATCCTTTTTTTCTGCGCGTAATCTGCTGCTTGCAAACA
AAAAAACCACCGCTACCAGCGGTGGTTTGTTTGCCGGATCAAGAGCTACCAACTCTTTTTCCGAAGGTAA
CTGGCTTCAGCAGAGCGCAGATACCAAATACTGTTCTTCTAGTGTAGCCGTAGTTAGGCCACCACTTCAA
GAACTCTGTAGCACCGCCTACATACCTCGCTCTGCTAATCCTGTTACCAGTGGCTGCTGCCAGTGGCGAT
AAGTCGTGTCTTACCGGGTTGGACTCAAGACGATAGTTACCGGATAAGGCGCAGCGGTCGGGCTGAACGG
GGGGTTCGTGCACACAGCCCAGCTTGGAGCGAACGACCTACACCGAACTGAGATACCTACAGCGTGAGCT
ATGAGAAAGCGCCACGCTTCCCGAAGGGAGAAAGGCGGACAGGTATCCGGTAAGCGGCAGGGTCGGAACA
GGAGAGCGCACGAGGGAGCTTCCAGGGGGAAACGCCTGGTATCTTTATAGTCCTGTCGGGTTTCGCCACC
TCTGACTTGAGCGTCGATTTTTGTGATGCTCGTCAGGGGGGCGGAGCCTATGGAAAAACGCCAGCAACGC
GGCCTTTTTACGGTTCCTGGCCTTTTGCTGGCCTTTTGCTCACATGTTCTTTCCTGCGTTATCCCCTGAT
TCTGTGGATAACCGTATTACCGCCTTTGAGTGAGCTGATACCGCTCGCCGCAGCCGAACGACCGAGCGCA
GCGAGTCAGTGAGCGAGGAAGCGGAAGAGCGCCCAATACGCAAACCGCCTCTCCCCGCGCGTTGGCCGAT
TCATTAATGCAGCTGGCACGACAGGTTTCCCGACTGGAAAGCGGGCAGTGAGCGCAACGCAATTAATGTG
AGTTAGCTCACTCATTAGGCACCCCAGGCTTTACACTTTATGCTTCCGGCTCGTATGTTGTGTGGAATTG
TGAGCGGATAACAATTTCACACAGGAAACAGCTATGACCATGATTACGCCAAGCGCGCAATTAACCCTCA
CTAAAGGGAACAAAAGCTGGAGCTGCAAGCTTAATGTAGTCTTATGCAATACTCTTGTAGTCTTGCAACA
TGGTAACGATGAGTTAGCAACATGCCTTACAAGGAGAGAAAAAGCACCGTGCATGCCGATTGGTGGAAGT
AAGGTGGTACGATCGTGCCTTATTAGGAAGGCAACAGACGGGTCTGACATGGATTGGACGAACCACTGAA
TTGCCGCATTGCAGAGATATTGTATTTAAGTGCCTAGCTCGATACATAAACGGGTCTCTCTGGTTAGACC
AGATCTGAGCCTGGGAGCTCTCTGGCTAACTAGGGAACCCACTGCTTAAGCCTCAATAAAGCTTGCCTTG
AGTGCTTCAAGTAGTGTGTGCCCGTCTGTTGTGTGACTCTGGTAACTAGAGATCCCTCAGACCCTTTTAG
TCAGTGTGGAAAATCTCTAGCAGTGGCGCCCGAACAGGGACTTGAAAGCGAAAGGGAAACCAGAGGAGCT
CTCTCGACGCAGGACTCGGCTTGCTGAAGCGCGCACGGCAAGAGGCGAGGGGCGGCGACTGGTGAGTACG
CCAAAAATTTTGACTAGCGGAGGCTAGAAGGAGAGAGATGGGTGCGAGAGCGTCAGTATTAAGCGGGGGA
GAATTAGATCGCGATGGGAAAAAATTCGGTTAAGGCCAGGGGGAAAGAAAAAATATAAATTAAAACATAT
AGTATGGGCAAGCAGGGAGCTAGAACGATTCGCAGTTAATCCTGGCCTGTTAGAAACATCAGAAGGCTGT
AGACAAATACTGGGACAGCTACAACCATCCCTTCAGACAGGATCAGAAGAACTTAGATCATTATATAATA
CAGTAGCAACCCTCTATTGTGTGCATCAAAGGATAGAGATAAAAGACACCAAGGAAGCTTTAGACAAGAT
AGAGGAAGAGCAAAACAAAAGTAAGACCACCGCACAGCAAGCGGCCGCTGATCTTCAGACCTGGAGGAGG
AGATATGAGGGACAATTGGAGAAGTGAATTATATAAATATAAAGTAGTAAAAATTGAACCATTAGGAGTA
GCACCCACCAAGGCAAAGAGAAGAGTGGTGCAGAGAGAAAAAAGAGCAGTGGGAATAGGAGCTTTGTTCC
TTGGGTTCTTGGGAGCAGCAGGAAGCACTATGGGCGCAGCGTCAATGACGCTGACGGTACAGGCCAGACA
ATTATTGTCTGGTATAGTGCAGCAGCAGAACAATTTGCTGAGGGCTATTGAGGCGCAACAGCATCTGTTG
CAACTCACAGTCTGGGGCATCAAGCAGCTCCAGGCAAGAATCCTGGCTGTGGAAAGATACCTAAAGGATC
AACAGCTCCTGGGGATTTGGGGTTGCTCTGGAAAACTCATTTGCACCACTGCTGTGCCTTGGAATGCTAG
TTGGAGTAATAAATCTCTGGAACAGATTTGGAATCACACGACCTGGATGGAGTGGGACAGAGAAATTAAC
AATTACACAAGCTTAATACACTCCTTAATTGAAGAATCGCAAAACCAGCAAGAAAAGAATGAACAAGAAT
TATTGGAATTAGATAAATGGGCAAGTTTGTGGAATTGGTTTAACATAACAAATTGGCTGTGGTATATAAA
ATTATTCATAATGATAGTAGGAGGCTTGGTAGGTTTAAGAATAGTTTTTGCTGTACTTTCTATAGTGAAT
AGAGTTAGGCAGGGATATTCACCATTATCGTTTCAGACCCACCTCCCAACCCCGAGGGGACCCAGAGAGG
GCCTATTTCCCATGATTCCTTCATATTTGCATATACGATACAAGGCTGTTAGAGAGATAATTAGAATTAA
TTTGACTGTAAACACAAAGATATTAGTACAAAATACGTGACGTAGAAAGTAATAATTTCTTGGGTAGTTT
GCAGTTTTAAAATTATGTTTTAAAATGGACTATCATATGCTTACCGTAACTTGAAAGTATTTCGATTTCT
TGGCTTTATATATCTTGTGGAAAGGACGAAACACCGTTGAGGAAGTCGAAGTCCGTGTTTTAGAGCTAGA
AATAGCAAGTTAAAATAAGGCTAGTCCGTTATCAACTTGAAAAAGTGGCACCGAGTCGGTGCTTTTTTAA
GCTTGGCGTAACTAGATCTTGAGACAAATGGCAGTATTCATCCACAATTTTAAAAGAAAAGGGGGGATTG
GGGGGTACAGTGCAGGGGAAAGAATAGTAGACATAATAGCAACAGACATACAAACTAAAGAATTACAAAA
ACAAATTACAAAAATTCAAAATTTTCGGGTTTATTACAGGGACAGCAGAGATCCACTTTGGCGCCGGCTC
GAGGGGG
Features (pLannotate 1.2.2; 29 found; start..end, strand, type, name):
     14..80      +  CDS            small t antigen (fragment): SV40 (simian virus 40) small t antigen
    106..317     +  promoter       EF-1α core promoter: core promoter for human elongation factor EF-1α
    318..1256    +  intron         EF-1α intron A: intron upstream of the start codon of human EF-1α
   1278..1877    +  CDS            PuroR (fragment): puromycin N-acetyltransferase; pac from Streptomyces; confers resistance to puromycin
   1893..2481    +  misc_feature   WPRE: woodchuck hepatitis virus posttranscriptional regulatory element
   2532..2551    +  misc_feature   cPPT/CTS (fragment): central polypurine tract and central termination sequence of HIV-1
   2553..2786    +  LTR            3' LTR (ΔU3): self-inactivating 3' long terminal repeat (LTR) from HIV-1
   2864..2985    +  polyA_signal   SV40 poly(A) signal: SV40 polyadenylation signal
   3025..3160    +  rep_origin     SV40 ori: SV40 origin of replication
   3181..3199    -  promoter       T7 promoter: promoter for bacteriophage T7 RNA polymerase
   3207..3362    +  CDS            lacZα (fragment): LacZα fragment of β-galactosidase; lacZ fragment
   3367..3795    +  rep_origin     f1 ori (sequence partly withheld): f1 bacteriophage origin of replication; arrow indicates direction of (+) strand synthesis
   3848..3952    +  promoter       AmpR promoter: bla
   3953..4813    +  CDS            AmpR: β-lactamase; bla; confers resistance to ampicillin, carbenicillin, and related antibiotics
   4984..5572    +  rep_origin     ori: high-copy-number ColE1/pMB1/pBR322/pUC origin of replication
   5755..5847    +  CDS            lacI (fragment): lac repressor; lacI; The lac repressor binds to the lac operator to inhibit transcription in E. coli. This inhibition can be relieved by adding lactose or isopropyl-β-D-thiogalactopyranoside (IPTG).
   5860..5881    +  protein_bind   CAP binding site: CAP binding activates transcription in the presence of cAMP. E. coli catabolite activator protein
   5896..5926    +  promoter       lac promoter: promoter for the E. coli lac operon
   5934..5950    +  protein_bind   lac operator: The lac repressor binds to the lac operator to inhibit transcription in E. coli. This inhibition can be relieved by adding lactose or isopropyl-β-D-thiogalactopyranoside (IPTG). lac repressor encoded by lacI
   5995..6013    +  promoter       T3 promoter: promoter for bacteriophage T3 RNA polymerase
   6041..6267    +  promoter       RSV promoter: Rous sarcoma virus enhancer/promoter
   6268..6448    +  LTR            5' LTR (truncated): truncated 5' long terminal repeat (LTR) from HIV-1
   6495..6620    +  misc_feature   HIV-1 Ψ: packaging signal of human immunodeficiency virus type 1
   6604..6967    +  CDS            HIV-1 gag (fragment): gag protein from human immunodeficiency virus 1; gag
   7113..7346    +  misc_feature   RRE: The Rev response element (RRE) of HIV-1 allows for Rev-dependent mRNA export from the nucleus to the cytoplasm.
   7723..7749    +  CDS            Rev (fragment): human immunodeficiency virus 1 (HIV-1) Rev protein; rev; enhances nuclear export of unspliced and incompletely spliced viral mRNAs
   7753..7993    +  promoter       U6 promoter: RNA polymerase III promoter for human U6 snRNA
   8023..8098    +  misc_RNA       gRNA scaffold: guide RNA scaffold for the Streptococcus pyogenes CRISPR/Cas9 system
   8154..8271    +  misc_feature   cPPT/CTS: central polypurine tract and central termination sequence of HIV-1
