[The description below was written by a language model from this plasmid's Addgene catalogue record and pLannotate feature annotations shown in this document.]
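Description:
SGK2 gRNA (BRDN0001148976) is a third-generation lentiviral CRISPR guide plasmid built on the lentiGuide-Puro backbone and designed to target human SGK2. The depositor notes that the guide was designed against three SGK2 reference transcripts. The assembled sequence is 8,323 nt. In bacteria it is maintained as a high-copy plasmid through a ColE1/pUC-type origin with ampicillin selection (AmpR). The backbone also carries an f1 origin, an SV40 origin and poly(A) signal, and remnants of lac and phage-promoter cloning elements.

The lentiviral transfer cassette begins with an RSV promoter fused to a truncated HIV-1 5' LTR, which makes genomic RNA production Tat-independent. This is followed by the Ψ packaging signal with a gag fragment, the Rev response element for Rev-dependent nuclear export, and a cPPT/CTS. It ends in a ΔU3 self-inactivating 3' LTR.

Within this unit, a human U6 RNA polymerase III promoter drives the 20-nt SGK2 spacer fused to the Streptococcus pyogenes Cas9 guide RNA scaffold. Downstream, the EF-1α core promoter with its intron A drives puromycin N-acetyltransferase, allowing puromycin selection of transduced mammalian cells. A WPRE follows to enhance transcript expression.

The plasmid does not encode Cas9. It is meant to be used with a separate Cas9 lentiviral vector or in cells that already express Cas9, where it directs cleavage at SGK2 for gene knockout. It is an individual clone belonging to a human kinome gRNA library whose guides were chosen under optimized sgRNA design rules intended to maximize on-target activity and minimize off-target effects.
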