Addgene plasmid #76207: SGK2 gRNA (BRDN0001148976)
Purpose: 3rd generation lentiviral gRNA plasmid targeting human SGK2
Depositing lab: John Doench & David Root. Depositing organization: Broad Institute. Publication: Optimized sgRNA design to maximize activity and minimize off-target effects of CRISPR-Cas9. Doench JG, Fusi N, Sullender M, Hegde M, Vaimberg EW, Donovan KF, Smith I, Tothova Z, Wilen C, Orchard R, Virgin HW, Listgarten J, Root DE. Nat Biotechnol. 2016 Jan 18. doi: 10.1038/nbt.3437. PubMed 26780180.
Backbone
  Vector backbone: lentiGuide-Puro
  Backbone manufacturer: Zhang Lab (Addgene plasmid # 52963)
  Vector type: Mammalian Expression, Lentiviral, CRISPR
  Selectable markers: Puromycin
Growth in bacteria
  Bacterial resistance: Ampicillin, 100 μg/mL
  Growth temperature: 37°C
  Growth strain: DH5alpha
  Copy number: High Copy
Gene/Insert
  Gene/Insert name: SGK2 (alt names: SGK2; NM_001199264.1)
  gRNA/shRNA sequence: TTGAGGAAGTCGAAGTCCGT
  Species: H. sapiens (human)
  Entrez Gene: SGK2 (a.k.a. H-SGK2, dJ138B7.2)
  Promoter: hU6
  Cloning method: Unknown
  Sequencing primers: 5′ U6-F; 3′ pS2-R
Terms and licenses: Academic/Nonprofit Terms; Industry Terms: Not Available to Industry
Depositor comments: The gRNA was designed to target the following Genbank reference sequence(s): NM_001199264.1,NM_016276.3,NM_170693.2. Note that this plasmid does NOT contain Cas9. It should be used in conjunction with lentiCas9-Blast (Addgene #52962) or otherwise with cell lines already expressing Cas9. Browse the full kinome gRNA library at http://www.addgene.org/pooled-library/broadgpp-human-kinome/ or visit http://www.broadinstitute.org/rnai/public/ for detailed protocols and information.
How to cite: SGK2 gRNA (BRDN0001148976) was a gift from John Doench & David Root (Addgene plasmid # 76207 ; http://n2t.net/addgene:76207 ; RRID:Addgene_76207)
