>Addgene plasmid #76207 | SGK2 gRNA (BRDN0001148976) | depositor partial sequence | sequence record 143667 | Target Sequence
TTGAGGAAGTCGAAGTCCGT
