>Addgene plasmid #76207 | SGK2 gRNA (BRDN0001148976) | addgene partial sequence | sequence record 185391 | hU6-F
GAAAGTAATAATTTCTTGGGTAGTTTGCAGTTTTAAAATTATGTTTTAAAATGGACTATCATATGCTTAC
CGTAACTTGAAAGTATTTCGATTTCTTGGCTTTATATATCTTGTGGAAAGGACGAAACACCGTTGAGGAA
GTCGAAGTCCGTGTTTTAGAGCTAGAAATAGCAAGTTAAAATAAGGCTAGTCCGTTATCAACTTGAAAAA
GTGGCACCGAGTCGGTGCTTTTTTAAGCTTGGCGTAACTAGATCTTGAGACAAATGGCAGTATTCATCCA
CAATTTTAAAAGAAAAGGGGGGATTGGGGGGTACAGTGCAGGGGAAAGAATAGTAGACATAATAGCAACA
GACATACAAACTAAAGAATTACAAAAACAAATTACAAAAATTCAAAATTTTCGGGTTTATTACAGGGACA
GCAGAGATCCACTTTGGCGCCGGCTCGAGGGGGCCCGGGTGCAAAGATGGATAAAGTTTTAAACAGAGAG
GAATCTTTGCAGCTAATGGACCTTCTAGGTCTTGAAAGGAGTGGGAATTGGCTCCGGTGCCCGTCAGTGG
GCAGAGCGCA
